>Addgene plasmid #176144 | pLV-Hygro-EF1a-EGFP-PolB-T2A-Myc-SIRT6(PAMmut-G60A) | addgene full sequence | sequence record 353152 | Addgene NGS Result
AATGTAGTCTTATGCAATACTCTTGTAGTCTTGCAACATGGTAACGATGAGTTAGCAACATGCCTTACAA
GGAGAGAAAAAGCACCGTGCATGCCGATTGGTGGAAGTAAGGTGGTACGATCGTGCCTTATTAGGAAGGC
AACAGACGGGTCTGACATGGATTGGACGAACCACTGAATTGCCGCATTGCAGAGATATTGTATTTAAGTG
CCTAGCTCGATACATAAACGGGTCTCTCTGGTTAGACCAGATCTGAGCCTGGGAGCTCTCTGGCTAACTA
GGGAACCCACTGCTTAAGCCTCAATAAAGCTTGCCTTGAGTGCTTCAAGTAGTGTGTGCCCGTCTGTTGT
GTGACTCTGGTAACTAGAGATCCCTCAGACCCTTTTAGTCAGTGTGGAAAATCTCTAGCAGTGGCGCCCG
AACAGGGACTTGAAAGCGAAAGGGAAACCAGAGGAGCTCTCTCGACGCAGGACTCGGCTTGCTGAAGCGC
GCACGGCAAGAGGCGAGGGGCGGCGACTGGTGAGTACGCCAAAAATTTTGACTAGCGGAGGCTAGAAGGA
GAGAGATGGGTGCGAGAGCGTCAGTATTAAGCGGGGGAGAATTAGATCGCGATGGGAAAAAATTCGGTTA
AGGCCAGGGGGAAAGAAAAAATATAAATTAAAACATATAGTATGGGCAAGCAGGGAGCTAGAACGATTCG
CAGTTAATCCTGGCCTGTTAGAAACATCAGAAGGCTGTAGACAAATACTGGGACAGCTACAACCATCCCT
TCAGACAGGATCAGAAGAACTTAGATCATTATATAATACAGTAGCAACCCTCTATTGTGTGCATCAAAGG
ATAGAGATAAAAGACACCAAGGAAGCTTTAGACAAGATAGAGGAAGAGCAAAACAAAAGTAAGACCACCG
CACAGCAAGCGGCCGCTGATCTTCAGACCTGGAGGAGGAGATATGAGGGACAATTGGAGAAGTGAATTAT
ATAAATATAAAGTAGTAAAAATTGAACCATTAGGAGTAGCACCCACCAAGGCAAAGAGAAGAGTGGTGCA
GAGAGAAAAAAGAGCAGTGGGAATAGGAGCTTTGTTCCTTGGGTTCTTGGGAGCAGCAGGAAGCACTATG
GGCGCAGCGTCAATGACGCTGACGGTACAGGCCAGACAATTATTGTCTGGTATAGTGCAGCAGCAGAACA
ATTTGCTGAGGGCTATTGAGGCGCAACAGCATCTGTTGCAACTCACAGTCTGGGGCATCAAGCAGCTCCA
GGCAAGAATCCTGGCTGTGGAAAGATACCTAAAGGATCAACAGCTCCTGGGGATTTGGGGTTGCTCTGGA
AAACTCATTTGCACCACTGCTGTGCCTTGGAATGCTAGTTGGAGTAATAAATCTCTGGAACAGATTTGGA
ATCACACGACCTGGATGGAGTGGGACAGAGAAATTAACAATTACACAAGCTTAATACACTCCTTAATTGA
AGAATCGCAAAACCAGCAAGAAAAGAATGAACAAGAATTATTGGAATTAGATAAATGGGCAAGTTTGTGG
AATTGGTTTAACATAACAAATTGGCTGTGGTATATAAAATTATTCATAATGATAGTAGGAGGCTTGGTAG
GTTTAAGAATAGTTTTTGCTGTACTTTCTATAGTGAATAGAGTTAGGCAGGGATATTCACCATTATCGTT
TCAGACCCACCTCCCAACCCCGAGGGGACCCGACAGGCCCGAAGGAATAGAAGAAGAAGGTGGAGAGAGA
GACAGAGACAGATCCATTCGATTAGTGAACGGATCTCGACGGTATCGCTAGCTTTTAAAAGAAAAGGGGG
GATTGGGGGGTACAGTGCAGGGGAAAGAATAGTAGACATAATAGCAACAGACATACAAACTAAAGAATTA
CAAAAACAAATTACAAAAATTCAAAATTTTACTAGTGATTATCGGATCAACTTTGTATAGAAAAGTTGGG
CTCCGGTGCCCGTCAGTGGGCAGAGCGCACATCGCCCACAGTCCCCGAGAAGTTGGGGGGAGGGGTCGGC
AATTGAACCGGTGCCTAGAGAAGGTGGCGCGGGGTAAACTGGGAAAGTGATGTCGTGTACTGGCTCCGCC
TTTTTCCCGAGGGTGGGGGAGAACCGTATATAAGTGCAGTAGTCGCCGTGAACGTTCTTTTTCGCAACGG
GTTTGCCGCCAGAACACAGGTAAGTGCCGTGTGTGGTTCCCGCGGGCCTGGCCTCTTTACGGGTTATGGC
CCTTGCGTGCCTTGAATTACTTCCACCTGGCTGCAGTACGTGATTCTTGATCCCGAGCTTCGGGTTGGAA
GTGGGTGGGAGAGTTCGAGGCCTTGCGCTTAAGGAGCCCCTTCGCCTCGTGCTTGAGTTGAGGCCTGGCC
TGGGCGCTGGGGCCGCCGCGTGCGAATCTGGTGGCACCTTCGCGCCTGTCTCGCTGCTTTCGATAAGTCT
CTAGCCATTTAAAATTTTTGATGACCTGCTGCGACGCTTTTTTTCTGGCAAGATAGTCTTGTAAATGCGG
GCCAAGATCTGCACACTGGTATTTCGGTTTTTGGGGCCGCGGGCGGCGACGGGGCCCGTGCGTCCCAGCG
CACATGTTCGGCGAGGCGGGGCCTGCGAGCGCGGCCACCGAGAATCGGACGGGGGTAGTCTCAAGCTGGC
CGGCCTGCTCTGGTGCCTGGTCTCGCGCCGCCGTGTATCGCCCCGCCCTGGGCGGCAAGGCTGGCCCGGT
CGGCACCAGTTGCGTGAGCGGAAAGATGGCCGCTTCCCGGCCCTGCTGCAGGGAGCTCAAAATGGAGGAC
GCGGCGCTCGGGAGAGCGGGCGGGTGAGTCACCCACACAAAGGAAAAGGGCCTTTCCGTCCTCAGCCGTC
GCTTCATGTGACTCCACGGAGTACCGGGCGCCGTCCAGGCACCTCGATTAGTTCTCGAGCTTTTGGAGTA
CGTCGTCTTTAGGTTGGGGGGAGGGGTTTTATGCGATGGAGTTTCCCCACACTGAGTGGGTGGAGACTGA
AGTTAGGCCAGCTTGGCACTTGATGTAATTCTCCTTGGAATTTGCCCTTTTTGAGTTTGGATCTTGGTTC
ATTCTCAAGCCTCAGACAGTGGTTCAAAGTTTTTTTCTTCCATTTCAGGTGTCGTGACAAGTTTGTACAA
AAAAGCAGGCTGCCACCATGGTGAGCAAGGGCGAGGAGCTGTTCACCGGGGTGGTGCCCATCCTGGTCGA
GCTGGACGGCGACGTAAACGGCCACAAGTTCAGCGTGTCCGGCGAGGGCGAGGGCGATGCCACCTACGGC
AAGCTGACCCTGAAGTTCATCTGCACCACCGGCAAGCTGCCCGTGCCCTGGCCCACCCTCGTGACCACCC
TGACCTACGGCGTGCAGTGCTTCAGCCGCTACCCCGACCACATGAAGCAGCACGACTTCTTCAAGTCCGC
CATGCCCGAAGGCTACGTCCAGGAGCGCACCATCTTCTTCAAGGACGACGGCAACTACAAGACCCGCGCC
GAGGTGAAGTTCGAGGGCGACACCCTGGTGAACCGCATCGAGCTGAAGGGCATCGACTTCAAGGAGGACG
GCAACATCCTGGGGCACAAGCTGGAGTACAACTACAACAGCCACAACGTCTATATCATGGCCGACAAGCA
GAAGAACGGCATCAAGGTGAACTTCAAGATCCGCCACAACATCGAGGACGGCAGCGTGCAGCTCGCCGAC
CACTACCAGCAGAACACCCCCATCGGCGACGGCCCCGTGCTGCTGCCCGACAACCACTACCTGAGCACCC
AGTCCGCCCTGAGCAAAGACCCCAACGAGAAGCGCGATCACATGGTCCTGCTGGAGTTCGTGACCGCCGC
CGGGATCACTCTCGGCATGGACGAGCTGTACAAG
[1005 nt withheld, positions 3885-4889]
GGAAGCGGAGAGGGCAGGGGAAGTCTTCTAACATGCGGGGACGTGGAGGAAAATCCCGGCCCCATGTCGG
TGAATTACGCAGCAGGGCTGTCGCCGTACGCGGACAAGGGCAAGTGCGGCCTCCCGGAGATCTTCGACCC
CCCGGAGGAGCTGGAGCGGAAGGTGTGGGAACTGGCGAGGCTGGTCTGGCAGTCTTCCAGTGTGGTGTTC
CACACGGGTGCCGGCATCAGCACTGCCTCTGCCATCCCCGACTTCAGGGGTCCCCACGGAGTCTGGACCA
TGGAGGAGCGAGGTCTGGCCCCCAAGTTCGACACCACCTTTGAGAGCGCGCGGCCCACGCAGACCCACAT
GGCGCTGGTGCAGCTGGAGCGCGTGGGCCTCCTCCGCTTCCTGGTCAGCCAGAACGTGGACGGGCTCCAT
GTGCGCTCAGGCTTCCCCAGGGACAAACTGGCAGAGCTCCACGGGAACATGTTTGTGGAAGAATGTGCCA
AGTGTAAGACGCAGTACGTCCGAGACACAGTCGTGGGCACCATGGGCCTGAAGGCCACGGGCCGGCTCTG
CACCGTGGCTAAGGCAAGGGGGCTGCGAGCCTGCAGGGGAGAGCTGAGGGACACCATCCTAGACTGGGAG
GACTCCCTGCCCGACCGGGACCTGGCACTCGCCGATGAGGCCAGCAGGAACGCCGACCTGTCCATCACGC
TGGGTACATCGCTGCAGATCCGGCCCAGCGGGAACCTGCCGCTGGCTACCAAGCGCCGGGGAGGCCGCCT
GGTCATCGTCAACCTGCAGCCCACCAAGCACGACCGCCATGCTGACCTCCGCATCCATGGCTACGTTGAC
GAGGTCATGACCCGGCTCATGAAGCACCTGGGGCTGGAGATCCCCGCCTGGGACGGCCCCCGTGTGCTGG
AGAGGGCGCTGCCACCCCTGCCCCGCCCGCCCACCCCCAAGCTGGAGCCCAAGGAGGAATCTCCCACCCG
GATCAACGGCTCTATCCCCGCCGGCCCCAAGCAGGAGCCCTGCGCCCAGCACAACGGCTCAGAGCCCGCC
AGCCCCAAACGGGAGCGGCCCACCAGCCCTGCCCCCCACAGACCCCCCAAAAGGGTGAAGGCCAAGGCGG
TCCCCAGCTGAACCCAGCTTTCTTGTACAAAGTGGTGATAATCGAATTCCGATAATCAACCTCTGGATTA
CAAAATTTGTGAAAGATTGACTGGTATTCTTAACTATGTTGCTCCTTTTACGCTATGTGGATACGCTGCT
TTAATGCCTTTGTATCATGCTATTGCTTCCCGTATGGCTTTCATTTTCTCCTCCTTGTATAAATCCTGGT
TGCTGTCTCTTTATGAGGAGTTGTGGCCCGTTGTCAGGCAACGTGGCGTGGTGTGCACTGTGTTTGCTGA
CGCAACCCCCACTGGTTGGGGCATTGCCACCACCTGTCAGCTCCTTTCCGGGACTTTCGCTTTCCCCCTC
CCTATTGCCACGGCGGAACTCATCGCCGCCTGCCTTGCCCGCTGCTGGACAGGGGCTCGGCTGTTGGGCA
CTGACAATTCCGTGGTGTTGTCGGGGAAGCTGACGTCCTTTCCATGGCTGCTCGCCTGTGTTGCCACCTG
GATTCTGCGCGGGACGTCCTTCTGCTACGTCCCTTCGGCCCTCAATCCAGCGGACCTTCCTTCCCGCGGC
CTGCTGCCGGCTCTGCGGCCTCTTCCGCGTCTTCGCCTTCGCCCTCAGACGAGTCGGATCTCCCTTTGGG
CCGCCTCCCCGCATCGGGAATTCCCGCGGTTCGAATTCTACCGGGTAGGGGAGGCGCTTTTCCCAAGGCA
GTCTGGAGCATGCGCTTTAGCAGCCCCGCTGGGCACTTGGCGCTACACAAGTGGCCTCTGGCCTCGCACA
CATTCCACATCCACCGGTAGGCGCCAACCGGCTCCGTTCTTTGGTGGCCCCTTCGCGCCACCTTCTACTC
CTCCCCTAGTCAGGAAGTTCCCCCCCGCCCCGCAGCTCGCGTCGTGCAGGACGTGACAAATGGAAGTAGC
ACGTCTCACTAGTCTCGTGCAGATGGACAGCACCGCTGAGCAATGGAAGCGGGTAGGCCTTTGGGGCAGC
GGCCAATAGCAGCTTTGCTCCTTCGCTTTCTGGGCTCAGAGGCTGGGAAGGGGTGGGTCCGGGGGCGGGC
TCAGGGGCGGGCTCAGGGGCGGGGCGGGCGCCCGAAGGTCCTCCGGAGGCCCGGCATTCTGCACGCTTCA
AAAGCGCACGTCTGCCGCGCTGTTCTCCTCTTCCTCATCTCCGGGCCTTTCGACCTCACGTGGCCACCAT
GAAAAAGCCTGAACTCACCGCGACGTCTGTCGAGAAGTTTCTGATCGAAAAGTTCGACAGCGTCTCCGAC
CTGATGCAGCTCTCGGAGGGCGAAGAATCTCGTGCTTTCAGCTTCGATGTAGGAGGGCGTGGATATGTCC
TGCGGGTAAATAGCTGCGCCGATGGTTTCTACAAAGATCGTTATGTTTATCGGCACTTTGCATCGGCCGC
GCTCCCGATTCCGGAAGTGCTTGACATTGGGGAATTTAGCGAGAGCCTGACCTATTGCATCTCCCGCCGT
GCACAGGGTGTCACGTTGCAAGACCTGCCTGAAACCGAACTGCCCGCTGTTCTGCAGCCGGTCGCGGAGG
CCATGGATGCGATCGCTGCGGCCGATCTTAGCCAGACGAGCGGGTTCGGCCCATTCGGACCGCAAGGAAT
CGGTCAATACACTACATGGCGTGATTTCATATGCGCGATTGCTGATCCCCATGTGTATCACTGGCAAACT
GTGATGGACGACACCGTCAGTGCGTCCGTCGCGCAGGCTCTCGATGAGCTGATGCTTTGGGCCGAGGACT
GCCCCGAAGTCCGGCACCTCGTGCACGCGGATTTCGGCTCCAACAATGTCCTGACGGACAATGGCCGCAT
AACAGCGGTCATTGACTGGAGCGAGGCGATGTTCGGGGATTCCCAATACGAGGTCGCCAACATCTTCTTC
TGGAGGCCGTGGTTGGCTTGTATGGAGCAGCAGACGCGCTACTTCGAGCGGAGGCATCCGGAGCTTGCAG
GATCGCCGCGGCTCCGGGCGTATATGCTCCGCATTGGTCTTGACCAACTCTATCAGAGCTTGGTTGACGG
CAATTTCGATGATGCAGCTTGGGCGCAGGGTCGATGCGACGCAATCGTCCGATCCGGAGCCGGGACTGTC
GGGCGTACACAAATCGCCCGCAGAAGCGCGGCCGTCTGGACCGATGGCTGTGTAGAAGTACTCGCCGATA
GTGGAAACCGACGCCCCAGCACTCGTCCGAGGGCAAAGGAATAGGGTACCTTTAAGACCAATGACTTACA
AGGCAGCTGTAGATCTTAGCCACTTTTTAAAAGAAAAGGGGGGACTGGAAGGGCTAATTCACTCCCAACG
AAGACAAGATCTGCTTTTTGCTTGTACTGGGTCTCTCTGGTTAGACCAGATCTGAGCCTGGGAGCTCTCT
GGCTAACTAGGGAACCCACTGCTTAAGCCTCAATAAAGCTTGCCTTGAGTGCTTCAAGTAGTGTGTGCCC
GTCTGTTGTGTGACTCTGGTAACTAGAGATCCCTCAGACCCTTTTAGTCAGTGTGGAAAATCTCTAGCAG
TAGTAGTTCATGTCATCTTATTATTCAGTATTTATAACTTGCAAAGAAATGAATATCAGAGAGTGAGAGG
AACTTGTTTATTGCAGCTTATAATGGTTACAAATAAAGCAATAGCATCACAAATTTCACAAATAAAGCAT
TTTTTTCACTGCATTCTAGTTGTGGTTTGTCCAAACTCATCAATGTATCTTATCATGTCTGGCTCTAGCT
ATCCCGCCCCTAACTCCGCCCATCCCGCCCCTAACTCCGCCCAGTTCCGCCCATTCTCCGCCCCATGGCT
GACTAATTTTTTTTATTTATGCAGAGGCCGAGGCCGCCTCGGCCTCTGAGCTATTCCAGAAGTAGTGAGG
AGGCTTTTTTGGAGGCCTAGGGACGTACCCAATTCGCCCTATAGTGAGTCGTATTACGCGCGCTCACTGG
CCGTCGTTTTACAACGTCGTGACTGGGAAAACCCTGGCGTTACCCAACTTAATCGCCTTGCAGCACATCC
CCCTTTCGCCAGCTGGCGTAATAGCGAAGAGGCCCGCACCGATCGCCCTTCCCAACAGTTGCGCAGCCTG
AATGGCGAATGGG
[124 nt withheld, positions 9103-9226]
C
[91 nt withheld, positions 9228-9318]
A
[49 nt withheld, positions 9320-9368]
CCTTTGACGTTGGAGTCCACGTTCTTT
[37 nt withheld, positions 9396-9432]
ACCCTATCTCGGTCTATTCTTTTGATTTATAAGGGATTTTGCCGATTTCGGCCTATTGGTTAAAAAATGA
GCTGATTTAACAAAAATTTAACGCGAATTTTAACAAAATATTAACGCTTACAATTTAGGTGGCACTTTTC
GGGGAAATGTGCGCGGAACCCCTATTTGTTTATTTTTCTAAATACATTCAAATATGTATCCGCTCATGAG
ACAATAACCCTGATAAATGCTTCAATAATATTGAAAAAGGAAGAGTATGAGTATTCAACATTTCCGTGTC
GCCCTTATTCCCTTTTTTGCGGCATTTTGCCTTCCTGTTTTTGCTCACCCAGAAACGCTGGTGAAAGTAA
AAGATGCTGAAGATCAGTTGGGTGCACGAGTGGGTTACATCGAACTGGATCTCAACAGCGGTAAGATCCT
TGAGAGTTTTCGCCCCGAAGAACGTTTTCCAATGATGAGCACTTTTAAAGTTCTGCTATGTGGCGCGGTA
TTATCCCGTATTGACGCCGGGCAAGAGCAACTCGGTCGCCGCATACACTATTCTCAGAATGACTTGGTTG
AGTACTCACCAGTCACAGAAAAGCATCTTACGGATGGCATGACAGTAAGAGAATTATGCAGTGCTGCCAT
AACCATGAGTGATAACACTGCGGCCAACTTACTTCTGACAACGATCGGAGGACCGAAGGAGCTAACCGCT
TTTTTGCACAACATGGGGGATCATGTAACTCGCCTTGATCGTTGGGAACCGGAGCTGAATGAAGCCATAC
CAAACGACGAGCGTGACACCACGATGCCTGTAGCAATGGCAACAACGTTGCGCAAACTATTAACTGGCGA
ACTACTTACTCTAGCTTCCCGGCAACAATTAATAGACTGGATGGAGGCGGATAAAGTTGCAGGACCACTT
CTGCGCTCGGCCCTTCCGGCTGGCTGGTTTATTGCTGATAAATCTGGAGCCGGTGAGCGTGGGTCTCGCG
GTATCATTGCAGCACTGGGGCCAGATGGTAAGCCCTCCCGTATCGTAGTTATCTACACGACGGGGAGTCA
GGCAACTATGGATGAACGAAATAGACAGATCGCTGAGATAGGTGCCTCACTGATTAAGCATTGGTAACTG
TCAGACCAAGTTTACTCATATATACTTTAGATTGATTTAAAACTTCATTTTTAATTTAAAAGGATCTAGG
TGAAGATCCTTTTTGATAATCTCATGACCAAAATCCCTTAACGTGAGTTTTCGTTCCACTGAGCGTCAGA
CCCCGTAGAAAAGATCAAAGGATCTTCTTGAGATCCTTTTTTTCTGCGCGTAATCTGCTGCTTGCAAACA
AAAAAACCACCGCTACCAGCGGTGGTTTGTTTGCCGGATCAAGAGCTACCAACTCTTTTTCCGAAGGTAA
CTGGCTTCAGCAGAGCGCAGATACCAAATACTGTTCTTCTAGTGTAGCCGTAGTTAGGCCACCACTTCAA
GAACTCTGTAGCACCGCCTACATACCTCGCTCTGCTAATCCTGTTACCAGTGGCTGCTGCCAGTGGCGAT
AAGTCGTGTCTTACCGGGTTGGACTCAAGACGATAGTTACCGGATAAGGCGCAGCGGTCGGGCTGAACGG
GGGGTTCGTGCACACAGCCCAGCTTGGAGCGAACGACCTACACCGAACTGAGATACCTACAGCGTGAGCT
ATGAGAAAGCGCCACGCTTCCCGAAGAGAGAAAGGCGGACAGGTATCCGGTAAGCGGCAGGGTCGGAACA
GGAGAGCGCACGAGGGAGCTTCCAGGGGGAAACGCCTGGTATCTTTATAGTCCTGTCGGGTTTCGCCACC
TCTGACTTGAGCGTCGATTTTTGTGATGCTCGTCAGGGGGGCGGAGCCTATGGAAAAACGCCAGCAACGC
GGCCTTTTTACGGTTCCTGGCCTTTTGCTGGCCTTTTGCTCACATGTTCTTTCCTGCGTTATCCCCTGAT
TCTGTGGATAACCGTATTACCGCCTTTGAGTGAGCTGATACCGCTCGCCGCAGCCGAACGACCGAGCGCA
GCGAGTCAGTGAGCGAGGAAGCGGAAGAGCGCCCAATACGCAAACCGCCTCTCCCCGCGCGTTGGCCGAT
TCATTAATGCAGCTGGCACGACAGGTTTCCCGACTGGAAAGCGGGCAGTGAGCGCAACGCAATTAATGTG
AGTTAGCTCACTCATTAGGCACCCCAGGCTTTACACTTTATGCTTCCGGCTCGTATGTTGTGTGGAATTG
TGAGCGGATAACAATTTCACACAGGAAACAGCTATGACCATGATTACGCCAAGCGCGCAATTAACCCTCA
CTAAAGGGAACAAAAGCTGGAGCTGCAAGCTT
Features (pLannotate 1.2.2; 35 found; start..end, strand, type, name):
      3..229     +  promoter       RSV promoter: Rous sarcoma virus enhancer/promoter
    230..410     +  LTR            5' LTR (truncated): truncated 5' long terminal repeat (LTR) from HIV-1
    457..582     +  misc_feature   HIV-1 Ψ: packaging signal of human immunodeficiency virus type 1
    566..929     +  CDS            HIV-1 gag (fragment): gag protein from human immunodeficiency virus 1; gag
   1075..1308    +  misc_feature   RRE: The Rev response element (RRE) of HIV-1 allows for Rev-dependent mRNA export from the nucleus to the cytoplasm.
   1685..1785    +  CDS            Rev (fragment): human immunodeficiency virus 1 (HIV-1) Rev protein; rev; enhances nuclear export of unspliced and incompletely spliced viral mRNAs
   1803..1920    +  misc_feature   cPPT/CTS: central polypurine tract and central termination sequence of HIV-1
   1938..1958    +  protein_bind   attB4: mutant version of attB; core recombination site for the Gateway® BP reaction BP Clonase™
   1978..2189    +  promoter       EF-1α core promoter: core promoter for human elongation factor EF-1α
   2190..2299    +  intron         EF-1α intron A (fragment): intron upstream of the start codon of human EF-1α
   2925..3128    +  intron         EF-1α intron A: truncated intron upstream of the start codon of human EF-1α
   3137..3161    +  protein_bind   attB1: mutant version of attB; recombination site for the Gateway® BP reaction BP Clonase™
   3168..3884    +  CDS            EGFP: EGFP is a basic (constitutively fluorescent) green fluorescent protein published in 1996, derived from Aequorea victoria. It is reported to be a rapidly-maturing weak dimer with moderate acid sensitivity.
   3885..4889    +  CDS            POLB (sequence withheld): DPOLB_HUMAN - Experimental evidence at protein level: Swiss-Prot protein existence level 1. Repair polymerase that plays a key role in base-excision repair. Has 5'-deoxyribose-5-phosphate lyase (dRP lyase) activity that removes the 5' sugar phosphate and also acts as a DNA polymerase that adds one nucleotide to the 3' end of the arising single-nucleotide gap. Conducts 'gap-filling' DNA synthesis in a stepwise distributive fashion rather than in a processive fashion as for other DNA polymerases. From Homo sapiens (Human).
   4899..4952    +  CDS            T2A: 2A peptide from Thosea asigna virus capsid protein Eukaryotic ribosomes fail to insert a peptide bond between the Gly and Pro residues, yielding separate polypeptides.
   4953..6017    +  CDS            SIRT6: SIR6_HUMAN - Also known as SIR2L6. Experimental evidence at protein level: Swiss-Prot protein existence level 1. NAD-dependent protein deacetylase involved in various processes including telomere maintenance and gene expression, and consequently has roles in genomic stability, cell senescence and apoptosis (PubMed:18337721, PubMed:19135889, PubMed:19625767, PubMed:21362626). Has very weak deacetylase activity and can bind NAD(+) in the absence of acetylated substrate (PubMed:21362626). Has deacetylase activity towards histone H3K9Ac and H3K56Ac (PubMed:19625767, PubMed:21362626). Modulates ace
   6021..6045    -  protein_bind   attB2: mutant version of attB; recombination site for the Gateway® BP reaction BP Clonase™
   6063..6651    +  misc_feature   WPRE: woodchuck hepatitis virus posttranscriptional regulatory element
   6682..7181    +  promoter       PGK promoter: mouse phosphoglycerate kinase 1 promoter
   7198..8220    +  CDS            hph: KHYB_ECOLX - Experimental evidence at protein level: Swiss-Prot protein existence level 1. The aminoglycoside phosphotransferases achieve inactivation of their antibiotic substrates by phosphorylation. Only phosphorylates hygromycin and closely related compounds such as demethyl analogs and destomycin. From Escherichia coli.
   8216..8293    +  CDS            nef (fragment): NEF_HV1Z2 - Experimental evidence at protein level: Swiss-Prot protein existence level 1. Extracellular Nef protein targets CD4(+) T-lymphocytes for apoptosis by interacting with CXCR4 surface receptors. From Human immunodeficiency virus type 1 group M subtype D (isolate Z2/CDC-Z34) (HIV-1).
   8295..8528    +  LTR            3' LTR (ΔU3): self-inactivating 3' long terminal repeat (LTR) from HIV-1
   8600..8721    +  polyA_signal   SV40 poly(A) signal: SV40 polyadenylation signal
   8761..8896    +  rep_origin     SV40 ori: SV40 origin of replication
   8917..8935    -  promoter       T7 promoter: promoter for bacteriophage T7 RNA polymerase
   8943..9098    +  CDS            lacZα (fragment): LacZα fragment of β-galactosidase; lacZ fragment
   9103..9531    +  rep_origin     f1 ori (sequence partly withheld): f1 bacteriophage origin of replication; arrow indicates direction of (+) strand synthesis
   9584..9688    +  promoter       AmpR promoter: bla
   9689..10549   +  CDS            AmpR: β-lactamase; bla; confers resistance to ampicillin, carbenicillin, and related antibiotics
  10720..11308   +  rep_origin     ori: high-copy-number ColE1/pMB1/pBR322/pUC origin of replication
  11491..11583   +  CDS            lacI (fragment): lac repressor; lacI; The lac repressor binds to the lac operator to inhibit transcription in E. coli. This inhibition can be relieved by adding lactose or isopropyl-β-D-thiogalactopyranoside (IPTG).
  11596..11617   +  protein_bind   CAP binding site: CAP binding activates transcription in the presence of cAMP. E. coli catabolite activator protein
  11632..11662   +  promoter       lac promoter: promoter for the E. coli lac operon
  11666..11688   +  protein_bind   lac operator (fragment): The lac repressor binds to the lac operator to inhibit transcription in E. coli. This inhibition can be relieved by adding lactose or isopropyl-β-D-thiogalactopyranoside (IPTG). lac repressor encoded by lacI
  11731..11749   +  promoter       T3 promoter: promoter for bacteriophage T3 RNA polymerase
