[The description below was written by a language model from this plasmid's Addgene catalogue record and pLannotate feature annotations shown in this document.]
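Description:
pLV-Hygro-EF1a-EGFP-PolB-T2A-Myc-SIRT6(PAMmut-G60A) is an 11.8 kb third-generation-style, self-inactivating HIV-1 lentiviral expression plasmid built on a VectorBuilder backbone for stable transgene delivery into mammalian cells. In bacteria it is maintained at high copy through a ColE1/pUC-type origin with ampicillin resistance (AmpR); an f1 ori, SV40 ori and residual lac/T7/T3 elements are also present in the backbone. The viral genome is transcribed from an RSV promoter fused to a truncated 5' LTR and carries the Ψ packaging signal, RRE for Rev-dependent export, cPPT/CTS, and a ΔU3 3' LTR followed by an SV40 poly(A) signal.

The payload is a single human EF1A promoter-driven open reading frame (core promoter plus intron A sequences), flanked by Gateway attB sites left over from assembly. It encodes EGFP fused to the N-terminus of human DNA polymerase β (POLB), a base excision repair gap-filling polymerase, followed by a T2A ribosome-skipping peptide and human SIRT6. This yields EGFP-POLB and SIRT6 as separate proteins from one transcript. The catalogue describes SIRT6 as N-terminally Myc-tagged, although the feature table does not annotate the tag separately. SIRT6 carries a Gly60Ala substitution plus a mutation in the PAM site used by a SIRT6 knockout guide RNA, which should make the transgene resistant to Cas9 cutting in knockout cells. A WPRE follows the coding region to boost expression, and a downstream mouse PGK promoter drives the hph gene for hygromycin selection of transduced cells.

The design suits re-expression of the G60A SIRT6 variant in SIRT6-knockout cells while tracking fluorescent POLB. This fits the associated study of how base excision and single-strand break repair complexes assemble and disassemble.
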