Addgene plasmid #176144: pLV-Hygro-EF1a-EGFP-PolB-T2A-Myc-SIRT6(PAMmut-G60A)
Purpose: EGFP fused to the N-terminus of POLB, linked by T2A to N-terminus Myc-tagged SIRT6 with the mutation Gly60Ala, a mutation in the PAM site used by SIRT6-KO gRNA1 & a hygromycin resistance cassette
Depositing lab: Robert Sobol. Depositing organization: University of South Alabama, Mitchell Cancer Institute. Publication: Temporal dynamics of base excision/single-strand break repair protein complex assembly/disassembly are modulated by the PARP/NAD(+)/SIRT6 axis. Koczor CA, Saville KM, Andrews JF, Clark J, Fang Q, Li J, Al-Rahahleh RQ, Ibrahim M, McClellan S, Makarov MV, Migaud ME, Sobol RW. Cell Rep. 2021 Nov 2;37(5):109917. doi: 10.1016/j.celrep.2021.109917. PubMed 34731617.
Backbone
  Vector backbone: Lentivirus
  Backbone manufacturer: VectorBuilder
  Total vector size (bp): 11774
  Vector type: Mammalian Expression, Lentiviral
  Selectable markers: Hygromycin
Growth in bacteria
  Bacterial resistance: Ampicillin, 100 μg/mL
  Growth temperature: 37°C
  Growth strain: NEB Stable
  Copy number: High Copy
Gene/Insert
  Gene/Insert name: PolB-T2A-SIRT6
  Species: H. sapiens (human)
  Insert size (bp): 2853
  Mutation: Mutation in Gly60 to Ala, and a mutation in the PAM site used by SIRT6-KO gRNA1
  Entrez Gene: POLB
  Promoter: EF1A
  Tag / fusion protein: EGFP (N terminal on insert)
  Cloning method: Unknown
  Sequencing primers: 5′ N/A
Resource information
  A portion of this plasmid was derived from a plasmid made by: VectorBuilder
Terms and licenses: Academic/Nonprofit Terms; Industry Terms: Not Available to Industry
How to cite: pLV-Hygro-EF1a-EGFP-PolB-T2A-Myc-SIRT6(PAMmut-G60A) was a gift from Robert Sobol (Addgene plasmid # 176144 ; http://n2t.net/addgene:176144 ; RRID:Addgene_176144)
